Addgene plasmid #155350: pSNAPf-hYTHDF1-C2
Purpose: Express human YTHDF1(360-559) with a C-terminal SNAP-tag in mammalian cells
Depositing lab: Xiaowei Zhuang. Depositing organization: Harvard University. Publication: m(6)A-binding YTHDF proteins promote stress granule formation. Fu Y, Zhuang X. Nat Chem Biol. 2020 May 25. pii: 10.1038/s41589-020-0524-y. doi: 10.1038/s41589-020-0524-y. PubMed 32451507.
Backbone
  Vector backbone: pSNAPf
  Backbone manufacturer: New England Biolabs
  Vector type: Mammalian Expression
Growth in bacteria
  Bacterial resistance: Ampicillin, 100 μg/mL
  Growth temperature: 37°C
  Growth strain: DH5alpha
  Copy number: Unknown
Gene/Insert
  Gene/Insert name: YTHDF1 (360-559)
  Species: H. sapiens (human)
  GenBank ID: CCDS13511.1
  Promoter: CMV
  Entrez Gene: YTHDF1 (a.k.a. C20orf21, DF1)
  Cloning method: Restriction Enzyme; 5′ cloning site AscI (not destroyed); 3′ cloning site EcoRI (not destroyed)
  Sequencing primers: 5′ T7: TAATACGACTCACTATAG; 3′ pSNAPf-SeqR: GGAGTACTCACCCCAACAGC
Terms and licenses: Academic/Nonprofit Terms; Industry Terms: Not Available to Industry
How to cite: pSNAPf-hYTHDF1-C2 was a gift from Xiaowei Zhuang (Addgene plasmid # 155350 ; http://n2t.net/addgene:155350 ; RRID:Addgene_155350)
