[The description below was written by a language model from this plasmid's Addgene catalogue record and pLannotate feature annotations shown in this document.]
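Description:
pSNAPf-hYTHDF1-C2 is a 6.4 kb mammalian expression plasmid built on the commercial pSNAPf backbone, designed to produce a C-terminal fragment of human YTHDF1 (residues 360–559) fused at its C-terminus to the SNAP-tag. It is propagated in E. coli through a high-copy ColE1/pUC-type origin and selected with ampicillin via the β-lactamase gene. Short lac promoter/operator, lacI and bom fragments annotated in the backbone appear to be cloning-vector remnants with no stated role.

Transcription in mammalian cells is driven by the CMV immediate-early enhancer and promoter, which span the numbering origin of the circular sequence. A T7 promoter lies just upstream of the insert and also serves as a sequencing primer site. The YTHDF1 fragment, cloned between AscI and EcoRI sites that both remain intact, is followed almost immediately by the SNAPf coding sequence, a fast-reacting O6-alkylguanine-DNA-alkyltransferase variant that bonds covalently to benzylguanine derivatives, so the fusion can be labelled with fluorescent or other functional substrates. Downstream, a chimeric intron and an EMCV IRES link a neomycin phosphotransferase gene to the same transcript, so that G418 selection of transfected cells is coupled to expression of the fusion. The unit ends with SV40 polyadenylation signals. The brief hits annotated as a truncated HIV-1 LTR and SV40 large T antigen are small fragments, probably incidental matches within the promoter-proximal and poly(A) regions.

The associated study concerns m6A-binding YTHDF proteins in stress granule formation, which suggests the plasmid is used to express and label this truncated YTHDF1 domain in cells, although the record gives no further experimental detail.
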