Features (pLannotate 1.2.2; 20 found; start..end, strand, type, name):
      1..204     +  promoter       CMV promoter: human cytomegalovirus (CMV) immediate early promoter
    200..233     +  LTR            5' LTR (truncated) (fragment): truncated 5' long terminal repeat (LTR) from HIV-1
    249..267     +  promoter       T7 promoter: promoter for bacteriophage T7 RNA polymerase
    327..926     +  CDS            YTHDF1 (fragment): YTHD1_HUMAN - Also known as C20orf21 From Homo sapiens (Human).
    936..1481    +  CDS            SNAP-tag®: human O6-alkylguanine-DNA-alkyltransferase variant that forms covalent bonds with benzylguanine derivatives fast-reacting variant, optimized for mammalian expression
   1592..1821    +  intron         chimeric intron: chimera between introns from adenovirus and immunoglobulin heavy chain genes
   1998..2460    +  misc_feature   IRES: internal ribosome entry site (IRES) of the encephalomyocarditis virus (EMCV)
   2496..3299    +  CDS            NeoR/KanR: aminoglycoside phosphotransferase from Tn5; aph(3')-II (or nptII); confers resistance to neomycin, kanamycin, and G418 (Geneticin®)
   3322..3406    +  CDS            large T antigen (fragment): large T antigen from SV40 (simian virus 40)
   3429..3550    +  polyA_signal   SV40 poly(A) signal: SV40 polyadenylation signal
   3561..3612    +  polyA_signal   SV40 poly(A) signal (fragment): SV40 polyadenylation signal
   3676..3692    -  protein_bind   lac operator: The lac repressor binds to the lac operator to inhibit transcription in E. coli. This inhibition can be relieved by adding lactose or isopropyl-β-D-thiogalactopyranoside (IPTG). lac repressor encoded by lacI
   3700..3730    -  promoter       lac promoter: promoter for the E. coli lac operon
   3745..3766    -  protein_bind   CAP binding site: CAP binding activates transcription in the presence of cAMP. E. coli catabolite activator protein
   3779..3871    -  CDS            lacI (fragment): lac repressor; lacI; The lac repressor binds to the lac operator to inhibit transcription in E. coli. This inhibition can be relieved by adding lactose or isopropyl-β-D-thiogalactopyranoside (IPTG).
   4054..4642    -  rep_origin     ori: high-copy-number ColE1/pMB1/pBR322/pUC origin of replication
   4813..5673    -  CDS            AmpR: β-lactamase; bla; confers resistance to ampicillin, carbenicillin, and related antibiotics
   5674..5778    -  promoter       AmpR promoter: bla
   5837..5889    -  misc_feature   bom (fragment): basis of mobility region from pBR322
   6044..6423    +  enhancer       CMV enhancer: human cytomegalovirus immediate early enhancer
>Addgene plasmid #155350 | pSNAPf-hYTHDF1-C2 | addgene full sequence | sequence record 315180 | Addgene NGS Result
GTGATGCGGTTTTGGCAGTACATCAATGGGCGTGGATAGCGGTTTGACTCACGGGGATTTCCAAGTCTCC
ACCCCATTGACGTCAATGGGAGTTTGTTTTGGCACCAAAATCAACGGGACTTTCCAAAATGTCGTAACAA
CTCCGCCCCATTGACGCAAATGGGCGGTAGGCGTGTACGGTGGGAGGTCTATATAAGCAGAGCTCTCTGG
CTAACTAGAGAACCCACTGCTTACTGGCTTATCGAAATTAATACGACTCACTATAGGGAGACCCAAGCTT
GGTACCGAGCTCGGATCGTCGCTAGCGATATCGGCGCGCCACCATGCCCAGCGTCGAATCCCACCCCGTC
CTTGAAAAACTGAAGGCTGCTCACAGCTACAACCCGAAAGAGTTTGAGTGGAATCTGAAAAGCGGGCGTG
TGTTCATCATCAAGAGCTACTCTGAGGACGACATCCACCGCTCCATTAAGTACTCCATCTGGTGTAGCAC
AGAGCACGGCAACAAGCGCCTGGACAGCGCCTTCCGCTGCATGAGCAGCAAGGGGCCCGTCTACCTGCTC
TTCAGCGTCAATGGGAGTGGGCATTTTTGTGGGGTGGCCGAGATGAAGTCCCCCGTGGACTACGGCACCA
GTGCCGGGGTCTGGTCTCAGGACAAGTGGAAGGGGAAGTTTGATGTCCAGTGGATTTTTGTTAAGGATGT
ACCCAATAACCAGCTCCGGCACATCAGGCTGGAGAATAACGACAACAAACCGGTCACAAACTCCCGGGAC
ACCCAGGAGGTGCCCTTAGAAAAAGCCAAGCAAGTGCTGAAAATTATCAGTTCCTACAAGCACACAACCT
CCATCTTCGACGACTTTGCTCACTACGAGAAGCGCCAGGAGGAGGAGGAGGTGGTGCGCAAGGAACGGCA
GAGTCGAAACAAACAAGAATTCACCATGGACAAAGACTGCGAAATGAAGCGCACCACCCTGGATAGCCCT
CTGGGCAAGCTGGAACTGTCTGGGTGCGAACAGGGCCTGCACCGTATCATCTTCCTGGGCAAAGGAACAT
CTGCCGCCGACGCCGTGGAAGTGCCTGCCCCAGCCGCCGTGCTGGGCGGACCAGAGCCACTGATGCAGGC
CACCGCCTGGCTCAACGCCTACTTTCACCAGCCTGAGGCCATCGAGGAGTTCCCTGTGCCAGCCCTGCAC
CACCCAGTGTTCCAGCAGGAGAGCTTTACCCGCCAGGTGCTGTGGAAACTGCTGAAAGTGGTGAAGTTCG
GAGAGGTCATCAGCTACAGCCACCTGGCCGCCCTGGCCGGCAATCCCGCCGCCACCGCCGCCGTGAAAAC
CGCCCTGAGCGGAAATCCCGTGCCCATTCTGATCCCCTGCCACCGGGTGGTGCAGGGCGACCTGGACGTG
GGGGGCTACGAGGGCGGGCTCGCCGTGAAAGAGTGGCTGCTGGCCCACGAGGGCCACAGACTGGGCAAGC
CTGGGCTGGGTCCTGCAGGCGGATCCGCGTTTAAACTCGAGGTTAATTAATGAGCGGCCGCATAGATAAC
TGATCCAGTGTGCTGGAATTAATTCGCTGTCTGCGAGGGCCAGCTGTTGGGGTGAGTACTCCCTCTCAAA
AGCGGGCATGACTTCTGCGCTAAGATTGTCAGTTTCCAAAAACGAGGAGGATTTGATATTCACCTGGCCC
GCGGTGATGCCTTTGAGGGTGGCCGCGTCCATCTGGTCAGAAAAGACAATCTTTTTGTTGTCAAGCTTGA
GGTGTGGCAGGCTTGAGATCTGGCCATACACTTGAGTGACAATGACATCCACTTTGCCTTTCTCTCCACA
GGTGTCCACTCCCAGGTCCAACTGCAGGTCGAGCATGCATCTAGGGCGGCCAATTCCGCCCCTCTCCCCC
CCCCCCTCCCCCCCCCCTAACGTTACTGGCCGAAGCCGCTTGGAATAAGGCCGGTGTGCGTTTGTCTATA
TGTTATTTTCCACCATATTGCCGTCTTTTGGCAATGTGAGGGCCCGGAAACCTGGCCCTGTCTTCTTGAC
GAGCATTCCTAGGGGTCTTTCCCCTCTCGCCAAAGGAATGCAAGGTCTGTTGAATGTCGTGAAGGAAGCA
GTTCCTCTGGAAGCTTCTTGAAGACAAACAACGTCTGTAGCGACCCTTTGCAGGCAGCGGAACCCCCCAC
CTGGCGACAGGTGCCTCTGCGGCCAAAAGCCACGTGTATAAGATACACCTGCAAAGGCGGCACAACCCCA
GTGCCACGTTGTGAGTTGGATAGTTGTGGAAAGAGTCAAATGGCTCTCCTCAAGCGTATTCAACAAGGGG
CTGAAGGATGCCCAGAAGGTACCCCATTGTATGGGATCTGATCTGGGGCCTCGGTGCACATGCTTTACAT
GTGTTTAGTCGAGGTTAAAAAAACGTCTAGGCCCCCCGAACCACGGGGACGTGGTTTTCCTTTGAAAAAC
ACGATGATAAGCTTGCCACAACCCGGGATAATTCCTGCAGCCAATATGGGATCGGCCATTGAACAAGATG
GATTGCACGCAGGTTCTCCGGCCGCTTGGGTGGAGAGGCTATTCGGCTATGACTGGGCACAACAGACAAT
CGGCTGCTCTGATGCCGCCGTGTTCCGGCTGTCAGCGCAGGGGCGCCCGGTTCTTTTTGTCAAGACCGAC
CTGTCCGGTGCCCTGAATGAACTGCAGGACGAGGCAGCGCGGCTATCGTGGCTGGCCACGACGGGCGTTC
CTTGCGCAGCTGTGCTCGACGTTGTCACTGAAGCGGGAAGGGACTGGCTGCTATTGGGCGAAGTGCCGGG
GCAGGATCTCCTGTCATCTCACCTTGCTCCTGCCGAGAAAGTATCCATCATGGCTGATGCAATGCGGCGG
CTGCATACGCTTGATCCGGCTACCTGCCCATTCGACCACCAAGCGAAACATCGCATCGAGCGAGCACGTA
CTCGGATGGAAGCCGGTCTTGTCGATCAGGATGATCTGGACGAAGAGCATCAGGGGCTCGCGCCAGCCGA
ACTGTTCGCCAGGCTCAAGGCGCGCATGCCCGACGGCGATGATCTCGTCGTGACCCATGGCGATGCCTGC
TTGCCGAATATCATGGTGGAAAATGGCCGCTTTTCTGGATTCATCGACTGTGGCCGGCTGGGTGTGGCGG
ACCGCTATCAGGACATAGCGTTGGCTACCCGTGATATTGCTGAAGAGCTTGGCGGCGAATGGGCTGACCG
CTTCCTCGTGCTTTACGGTATCGCCGCTCCCGATTCGCAGCGCATCGCCTTCTATCGCCTTCTTGACGAG
TTCTTCTGAGGGGATCAATTCTCTAGATAACTGATCATAATCAGCCATACCACATTTGTAGAGGTTTTAC
TTGCTTTAAAAAACCTCCCACACCTCCCCCTGAACCTGAAACATAAAATGAATGCAATTGTTGTTGTTAA
CTTGTTTATTGCAGCTTATAATGGTTACAAATAAAGCAATAGCATCACAAATTTCACAAATAAAGCATTT
TTTTCACTGCATTCTAGTTGTGGTTTGTCCAAACTCATCAATGTATCTTAACGCGTCGAGTGCATTCTAG
TTGTGGTTTGTCCAAACTCATCAATGTATCTTATCATGTCTGTATACCGTCGACCTCTAGCTAGAGCTTG
GCGTAATCATGGTCATAGCTGTTTCCTGTGTGAAATTGTTATCCGCTCACAATTCCACACAACATACGAG
CCGGAAGCATAAAGTGTAAAGCCTGGGGTGCCTAATGAGTGAGCTAACTCACATTAATTGCGTTGCGCTC
ACTGCCCGCTTTCCAGTCGGGAAACCTGTCGTGCCAGCTGCATTAATGAATCGGCCAACGCGCGGGGAGA
GGCGGTTTGCGTATTGGGCGCTCTTCCGCTTCCTCGCTCACTGACTCGCTGCGCTCGGTCGTTCGGCTGC
GGCGAGCGGTATCAGCTCACTCAAAGGCGGTAATACGGTTATCCACAGAATCAGGGGATAACGCAGGAAA
GAACATGTGAGCAAAAGGCCAGCAAAAGGCCAGGAACCGTAAAAAGGCCGCGTTGCTGGCGTTTTTCCAT
AGGCTCCGCCCCCCTGACGAGCATCACAAAAATCGACGCTCAAGTCAGAGGTGGCGAAACCCGACAGGAC
TATAAAGATACCAGGCGTTTCCCCCTGGAAGCTCCCTCGTGCGCTCTCCTGTTCCGACCCTGCCGCTTAC
CGGATACCTGTCCGCCTTTCTCCCTTCGGGAAGCGTGGCGCTTTCTCATAGCTCACGCTGTAGGTATCTC
AGTTCGGTGTAGGTCGTTCGCTCCAAGCTGGGCTGTGTGCACGAACCCCCCGTTCAGCCCGACCGCTGCG
CCTTATCCGGTAACTATCGTCTTGAGTCCAACCCGGTAAGACACGACTTATCGCCACTGGCAGCAGCCAC
TGGTAACAGGATTAGCAGAGCGAGGTATGTAGGCGGTGCTACAGAGTTCTTGAAGTGGTGGCCTAACTAC
GGCTACACTAGAAGAACAGTATTTGGTATCTGCGCTCTGCTGAAGCCAGTTACCTTCGGAAAAAGAGTTG
GTAGCTCTTGATCCGGCAAACAAACCACCGCTGGTAGCGGTGGTTTTTTTGTTTGCAAGCAGCAGATTAC
GCGCAGAAAAAAAGGATCTCAAGAAGATCCTTTGATCTTTTCTACGGGGTCTGACGCTCAGTGGAACGAA
AACTCACGTTAAGGGATTTTGGTCATGAGATTATCAAAAAGGATCTTCACCTAGATCCTTTTAAATTAAA
AATGAAGTTTTAAATCAATCTAAAGTATATATGAGTAAACTTGGTCTGACAGTTACCAATGCTTAATCAG
TGAGGCACCTATCTCAGCGATCTGTCTATTTCGTTCATCCATAGTTGCCTGACTCCCCGTCGTGTAGATA
ACTACGATACGGGAGGGCTTACCATCTGGCCCCAGTGCTGCAATGATACCGCGAGACCCACGCTCACCGG
CTCCAGATTTATCAGCAATAAACCAGCCAGCCGGAAGGGCCGAGCGCAGAAGTGGTCCTGCAACTTTATC
CGCCTCCATCCAGTCTATTAATTGTTGCCGGGAAGCTAGAGTAAGTAGTTCGCCAGTTAATAGTTTGCGC
AACGTTGTTGCCATTGCTACAGGCATCGTGGTGTCACGCTCGTCGTTTGGTATGGCTTCATTCAGCTCCG
GTTCCCAACGATCAAGGCGAGTTACATGATCCCCCATGTTGTGCAAAAAAGCGGTTAGCTCCTTCGGTCC
TCCGATCGTTGTCAGAAGTAAGTTGGCCGCAGTGTTATCACTCATGGTTATGGCAGCACTGCATAATTCT
CTTACTGTCATGCCATCCGTAAGATGCTTTTCTGTGACTGGTGAGTACTCAACCAAGTCATTCTGAGAAT
AGTGTATGCGGCGACCGAGTTGCTCTTGCCCGGCGTCAATACGGGATAATACCGCGCCACATAGCAGAAC
TTTAAAAGTGCTCATCATTGGAAAACGTTCTTCGGGGCGAAAACTCTCAAGGATCTTACCGCTGTTGAGA
TCCAGTTCGATGTAACCCACTCGTGCACCCAACTGATCTTCAGCATCTTTTACTTTCACCAGCGTTTCTG
GGTGAGCAAAAACAGGAAGGCAAAATGCCGCAAAAAAGGGAATAAGGGCGACACGGAAATGTTGAATACT
CATACTCTTCCTTTTTCAATATTATTGAAGCATTTATCAGGGTTATTGTCTCATGAGCGGATACATATTT
GAATGTATTTAGAAAAATAAACAAATAGGGGTTCCGCGCACATTTCCCCGAAAAGTGCCACCTGACGTCG
ACGGATCGGGAGATCTCCCGATCCCCTATGGTGCACTCTCAGTACAATCTGCTCTGATGCCGCATAGTTA
AGCCAGTATCTGCTCCCTGCTTGTGTGTTGGAGGTCGCTGAGTAGTGCGCGAGCAAAATTTAAGCTACAA
CAAGGCAAGGCTTGACCGACAATTGCATGAAGAATCTGCTTAGGGTTAGGCGTTTTGCGCTGCTTCGCGA
TGTACGGGCCAGATATACGCGTTGACATTGATTATTGACTAGTTATTAATAGTAATCAATTACGGGGTCA
TTAGTTCATAGCCCATATATGGAGTTCCGCGTTACATAACTTACGGTAAATGGCCCGCCTGGCTGACCGC
CCAACGACCCCCGCCCATTGACGTCAATAATGACGTATGTTCCCATAGTAACGCCAATAGGGACTTTCCA
TTGACGTCAATGGGTGGAGTATTTACGGTAAACTGCCCACTTGGCAGTACATCAAGTGTATCATATGCCA
AGTACGCCCCCTATTGACGTCAATGACGGTAAATGGCCCGCCTGGCATTATGCCCAGTACATGACCTTAT
GGGACTTTCCTACTTGGCAGTACATCTACGTATTAGTCATCGCTATTACCATG
