>Addgene plasmid #155350 | pSNAPf-hYTHDF1-C2 | depositor partial sequence | sequence record 300667 | Insert sequence
CCCAGCGTCGAATCCCACCCCGTCCTTGAAAAACTGAAGGCTGCTCACAGCTACAACCCGAAAGAGTTTG
AGTGGAATCTGAAAAGCGGGCGTGTGTTCATCATCAAGAGCTACTCTGAGGACGACATCCACCGCTCCAT
TAAGTACTCCATCTGGTGTAGCACAGAGCACGGCAACAAGCGCCTGGACAGCGCCTTCCGCTGCATGAGC
AGCAAGGGGCCCGTCTACCTGCTCTTCAGCGTCAATGGGAGTGGGCATTTTTGTGGGGTGGCCGAGATGA
AGTCCCCCGTGGACTACGGCACCAGTGCCGGGGTCTGGTCTCAGGACAAGTGGAAGGGGAAGTTTGATGT
CCAGTGGATTTTTGTTAAGGATGTACCCAATAACCAGCTCCGGCACATCAGGCTGGAGAATAACGACAAC
AAACCGGTCACAAACTCCCGGGACACCCAGGAGGTGCCCTTAGAAAAAGCCAAGCAAGTGCTGAAAATTA
TCAGTTCCTACAAGCACACAACCTCCATCTTCGACGACTTTGCTCACTACGAGAAGCGCCAGGAGGAGGA
GGAGGTGGTGCGCAAGGAACGGCAGAGTCGAAACAAACAA
